>Addgene plasmid #111907 | CXCL5 toehold switch sensor | depositor full sequence | sequence record 211373 | CXCL5 toehold switch sensor sequence 4192 bps
AAGTCTAACGCTGCTCTGGGCTAACTGTCGCGCTAATACGACTCACTATAGGGCATGCGTGCTCATTTCT
CTTAATCAGTTTTCCTTGTGGACTTTAGAACAGAGGAGATAAAGATGACAAGGAAAACAAACCTGGCGGC
AGCGCAAAAGATGCGTAAAGGAGAAGAACTTTTCACTGGAGTTGTCCCAATTCTTGTTGAATTAGATGGT
GATGTTAATGGGCACAAATTTTCTGTCAGTGGAGAGGGTGAAGGTGATGCAACATACGGAAAACTTACCC
TTAAATTTATTTGCACTACTGGAAAACTACCTGTTCCGTGGCCAACACTTGTCACTACTTTCGGTTATGG
TGTTCAATGCTTTGCGAGATACCCAGATCACATGAAACAGCATGACTTTTTCAAGAGTGCCATGCCCGAA
GGTTACGTACAGGAAAGAACTATATTTTTCAAAGATGACGGGAACTACAAGACACGTGCTGAAGTCAAGT
TTGAAGGTGATACCCTTGTTAATAGAATCGAGTTAAAAGGTATTGATTTTAAAGAAGATGGAAACATTCT
TGGACACAAATTGGAATACAACTATAACTCACACAATGTATACATCATGGCAGACAAACAAAAGAATGGA
ATCAAAGTTAACTTCAAAATTAGACACAACATTGAAGATGGAAGCGTTCAACTAGCAGACCATTATCAAC
AAAATACTCCGATTGGCGATGGCCCTGTCCTTTTACCAGACAACCATTACCTGTCCACACAATCTGCCCT
TTCGAAAGATCCCAACGAAAAGAGAGACCACATGGTCCTTCTTGAGTTTGTAACCGCTGCTGGGATTACA
CATGGCATGGATGAACTATACAAAAGGCCTGCAGCAAACGACGAAAACTACGCTGCATCAGTTTAATAAG
ATAAACCAGAGCGGCACGGCAAGCAGAGTATACGAGATTCGGTAGCCACCGCTGAGCATAACTAGCATAA
CCCCTTGGGGCCTCTAAACGGGTCTTGAGGGGTTTTTTGCTGAAACCTCAGGCATTTGAGAAGCACACGG
TCACACTGCTTCCGGTAGTCAATAAACCGGTAAACCAGCAATAGACATAAGCGGCTATTTAACGACCCTG
CCCTGAACCGACGACAAGCTGACGACCGGGTCTCCGCAAGTGGCACTTTTCGGGGAAATGTGCGCGGAAC
CCCTATTTGTTTATTTTTCTAAATACATTCAAATATGTATCCGCTCATGAATTAATTCTTAGAAAAACTC
ATCGAGCATCAAATGAAACTGCAATTTATTCATATCAGGATTATCAATACCATATTTTTGAAAAAGCCGT
TTCTGTAATGAAGGAGAAAACTCACCGAGGCAGTTCCATAGGATGGCAAGATCCTGGTATCGGTCTGCGA
TTCCGACTCGTCCAACATCAATACAACCTATTAATTTCCCCTCGTCAAAAATAAGGTTATCAAGTGAGAA
ATCACCATGAGTGACGACTGAATCCGGTGAGAATGGCAAAAGTTTATGCATTTCTTTCCAGACTTGTTCA
ACAGGCCAGCCATTACGCTCGTCATCAAAATCACTCGCATCAACCAAACCGTTATTCATTCGTGATTGCG
CCTGAGCGAGACGAAATACGCGGTCGCTGTTAAAAGGACAATTACAAACAGGAATCGAATGCAACCGGCG
CAGGAACACTGCCAGCGCATCAACAATATTTTCACCTGAATCAGGATATTCTTCTAATACCTGGAATGCT
GTTTTCCCGGGGATCGCAGTGGTGAGTAACCATGCATCATCAGGAGTACGGATAAAATGCTTGATGGTCG
GAAGAGGCATAAATTCCGTCAGCCAGTTTAGTCTGACCATCTCATCTGTAACATCATTGGCAACGCTACC
TTTGCCATGTTTCAGAAACAACTCTGGCGCATCGGGCTTCCCATACAATCGATAGATTGTCGCACCTGAT
TGCCCGACATTATCGCGAGCCCATTTATACCCATATAAATCAGCATCCATGTTGGAATTTAATCGCGGCC
TAGAGCAAGACGTTTCCCGTTGAATATGGCTCATACTCTTCCTTTTTCAATATTATTGAAGCATTTATCA
GGGTTATTGTCTCATGAGCGGATACATATTTGAATGTATTTAGAAAAATAAACAAATAGGCATGCTAGCG
CAGAAACGTCCTAGAAGATGCCAGGAGGATACTTAGCAGAGAGACAATAAGGCCGGAGCGAAGCCGTTTT
TCCATAGGCTCCGCCCCCCTGACGAACATCACGAAATCTGACGCTCAAATCAGTGGTGGCGAAACCCGAC
AGGACTATAAAGATACCAGGCGTTTCCCCCTGATGGCTCCCTCTTGCGCTCTCCTGTTCCCGTCCTGCGG
CGTCCGTGTTGTGGTGGAGGCTTTACCCAAATCACCACGTCCCGTTCCGTGTAGACAGTTCGCTCCAAGC
TGGGCTGTGTGCAAGAACCCCCCGTTCAGCCCGACTGCTGCGCCTTATCCGGTAACTATCATCTTGAGTC
CAACCCGGAAAGACACGACAAAACGCCACTGGCAGCAGCCATTGGTAACTGAGAATTAGTGGATTTAGAT
ATCGAGAGTCTTGAAGTGGTGGCCTAACAGAGGCTACACTGAAAGGACAGTATTTGGTATCTGCGCTCCA
CTAAAGCCAGTTACCAGGTTAAGCAGTTCCCCAACTGACTTAACCTTCGATCAAACCGCCTCCCCAGGCG
GTTTTTTCGTTTACAGAGCAGGAGATTACGACGATCGTAAAAGGATCTCAAGAAGATCCTTTACGGATTC
CCGACACCATCACTCTAGATTTCAGTGCAATTTATCTCTTCAAATGTAGCACCTGAAGTCAGCCCCATAC
GATATAAGTTGTAATTCTCATGTTAGTCATGCCCCGCGCCCACCGGAAGGAGCTGACTGGGTTGAAGGCT
CTCAAGGGCATCGGTCGAGATCCCGGTGCCTAATGAGTGAGCTAACTTACATTAATTGCGTTGCGCTCAC
TGCCCGCTTTCCAGTCGGGAAACCTGTCGTGCCAGCTGCATTAATGAATCGGCCAACGCGCGGGGAGAGG
CGGTTTGCGTATTGGGCGCCAGGGTGGTTTTTCTTTTCACCAGTGAGACGGGCAACAGCTGATTGCCCTT
CACCGCCTGGCCCTGAGAGAGTTGCAGCAAGCGGTCCACGCTGGTTTGCCCCAGCAGGCGAAAATCCTGT
TTGATGGTGGTTAACGGCGGGATATAACATGAGCTGTCTTCGGTATCGTCGTATCCCACTACCGAGATGT
CCGCACCAACGCGCAGCCCGGACTCGGTAATGGCGCGCATTGCGCCCAGCGCCATCTGATCGTTGGCAAC
CAGCATCGCAGTGGGAACGATGCCCTCATTCAGCATTTGCATGGTTTGTTGAAAACCGGACATGGCACTC
CAGTCGCCTTCCCGTTCCGCTATCGGCTGAATTTGATTGCGAGTGAGATATTTATGCCAGCCAGCCAGAC
GCAGACGCGCCGAGACAGAACTTAATGGGCCCGCTAACAGCGCGATTTGCTGGTGACCCAATGCGACCAG
ATGCTCCACGCCCAGTCGCGTACCGTCTTCATGGGAGAAAATAATACTGTTGATGGGTGTCTGGTCAGAG
ACATCAAGAAATAACGCCGGAACATTAGTGCAGGCAGCTTCCACAGCAATGGCATCCTGGTCATCCAGCG
GATAGTTAATGATCAGCCCACTGACGCGTTGCGCGAGAAGATTGTGCACCGCCGCTTTACAGGCTTCGAC
GCCGCTTCGTTCTACCATCGACACCACCACGCTGGCACCCAGTTGATCGGCGCGAGATTTAATCGCCGCG
ACAATTTGCGACGGCGCGTGCAGGGCCAGACTGGAGGTGGCAACGCCAATCAGCAACGACTGTTTGCCCG
CCAGTTGTTGTGCCACGCGGTTGGGAATGTAATTCAGCTCCGCCATCGCCGCTTCCACTTTTTCCCGCGT
TTTCGCAGAAACGTGGCTGGCCTGGTTCACCACGCGGGAAACGGTCTGATAAGAGACACCGGCATACTCT
GCGACATCGTATAACGTTACTGGTTTCACATTCACCACCCTGAATTGACTCTCTTCCGGGCGCTATCATG
CCATACCGCGAAAGGTTTTGCGCCATTCGATGGTGTCCGGGATCTCGACGCTCTCCCTTATG
Features (pLannotate 1.2.2; 12 found; start..end, strand, type, name):
     34..52      +  promoter       T7 promoter: promoter for bacteriophage T7 RNA polymerase
    151..864     +  CDS            hfriFP: hfriFP is a fluorescent protein published in 2013, derived from Herbaspirillum frisingense.
    874..894     +  CDS            ssrA tag (LVA) (fragment): C-terminal peptide that mediates degradation in bacteria through the ClpXP and ClpAP proteases (McGinness et al., 2006) mutant LVA variant that confers accelerated degradation under some conditions (Andersen et al., 1998)
    972..1019    +  terminator     T7 terminator: transcription terminator for bacteriophage T7 RNA polymerase
   1183..1240    +  promoter       AmpR promoter (fragment): bla
   1249..2064    -  CDS            KanR: aminoglycoside phosphotransferase; aph(3')-Ia; confers resistance to kanamycin in bacteria or G418 (Geneticin®) in eukaryotes
   2065..2156    -  promoter       AmpR promoter: bla
   2174..2809    -  rep_origin     ColA ori: Plasmids containing the ColA origin of replication can be propagated in E. coli cells that contain additional plasmids with compatible origins.
   2894..2958    -  CDS            TcR (fragment): tetracycline efflux protein; tet; confers resistance to tetracycline
   2973..2994    -  protein_bind   CAP binding site: CAP binding activates transcription in the presence of cAMP. E. coli catabolite activator protein
   3007..4089    -  CDS            lacI: lac repressor; lacI; The lac repressor binds to the lac operator to inhibit transcription in E. coli. This inhibition can be relieved by adding lactose or isopropyl-β-D-thiogalactopyranoside (IPTG).
   4090..4167    -  promoter       lacI promoter: lacI
