>Addgene plasmid #111907 | CXCL5 toehold switch sensor | addgene full sequence | sequence record 217920 | Addgene NGS Result
AAGTCTAACGCTGCTCTGGGCTAACTGTCGCGCTAATACGACTCACTATAGGGCATGCGTGCTCATTTCT
CTTAATCAGTTTTCCTTGTGGACTTTAGAACAGAGGAGATAAAGATGACAAGGAAAACAAACCTGGCGGC
AGCGCAAAAGATGCGTAAAGGAGAAGAACTTTTCACTGGAGTTGTCCCAATTCTTGTTGAATTAGATGGT
GATGTTAATGGGCACAAATTTTCTGTCAGTGGAGAGGGTGAAGGTGATGCAACATACGGAAAACTTACCC
TTAAATTTATTTGCACTACTGGAAAACTACCTGTTCCGTGGCCAACACTTGTCACTACTTTCGGTTATGG
TGTTCAATGCTTTGCGAGATACCCAGATCACATGAAACAGCATGACTTTTTCAAGAGTGCCATGCCCGAA
GGTTACGTACAGGAAAGAACTATATTTTTCAAAGATGACGGGAACTACAAGACACGTGCTGAAGTCAAGT
TTGAAGGTGATACCCTTGTTAATAGAATCGAGTTAAAAGGTATTGATTTTAAAGAAGATGGAAACATTCT
TGGACACAAATTGGAATACAACTATAACTCACACAATGTATACATCATGGCAGACAAACAAAAGAATGGA
ATCAAAGTTAACTTCAAAATTAGACACAACATTGAAGATGGAAGCGTTCAACTAGCAGACCATTATCAAC
AAAATACTCCGATTGGCGATGGCCCTGTCCTTTTACCAGACAACCATTACCTGTCCACACAATCTGCCCT
TTCGAAAGATCCCAACGAAAAGAGAGACCACATGGTCCTTCTTGAGTTTGTAACCGCTGCTGGGATTACA
CATGGCATGGATGAACTATACAAAAGGCCTGCAGCAAACGACGAAAACTACGCTGCATCAGTTTAATAAG
ATAAACCAGAGCGGCACGGCAAGCAGAGTATACGAGATTCGGTAGCCACCGCTGAGCAATAACTAGCATA
ACCCCTTGGGGCCTCTAAACGGGTCTTGAGGGGTTTTTTGCTGAAACCTCAGGCATTTGAGAAGCACACG
GTCACACTGCTTCCGGTAGTCAATAAACCGGTAAACCAGCAATAGACATAAGCGGCTATTTAACGACCCT
GCCCTGAACCGACGACAAGCTGACGACCGGGTCTCCGCAAGTGGCACTTTTCGGGGAAATGTGCGCGGAA
CCCCTATTTGTTTATTTTTCTAAATACATTCAAATATGTATCCGCTCATGAATTAATTCTTAGAAAAACT
CATCGAGCATCAAATGAAACTGCAATTTATTCATATCAGGATTATCAATACCATATTTTTGAAAAAGCCG
TTTCTGTAATGAAGGAGAAAACTCACCGAGGCAGTTCCATAGGATGGCAAGATCCTGGTATCGGTCTGCG
ATTCCGACTCGTCCAACATCAATACAACCTATTAATTTCCCCTCGTCAAAAATAAGGTTATCAAGTGAGA
AATCACCATGAGTGACGACTGAATCCGGTGAGAATGGCAAAAGTTTATGCATTTCTTTCCAGACTTGTTC
AACAGGCCAGCCATTACGCTCGTCATCAAAATCACTCGCATCAACCAAACCGTTATTCATTCGTGATTGC
GCCTGAGCGAGACGAAATACGCGGTCGCTGTTAAAAGGACAATTACAAACAGGAATCGAATGCAACCGGC
GCAGGAACACTGCCAGCGCATCAACAATATTTTCACCTGAATCAGGATATTCTTCTAATACCTGGAATGC
TGTTTTCCCGGGGATCGCAGTGGTGAGTAACCATGCATCATCAGGAGTACGGATAAAATGCTTGATGGTC
GGAAGAGGCATAAATTCCGTCAGCCAGTTTAGTCTGACCATCTCATCTGTAACATCATTGGCAACGCTAC
CTTTGCCATGTTTCAGAAACAACTCTGGCGCATCGGGCTTCCCATACAATCGATAGATTGTCGCACCTGA
TTGCCCGACATTATCGCGAGCCCATTTATACCCATATAAATCAGCATCCATGTTGGAATTTAATCGCGGC
CTAGAGCAAGACGTTTCCCGTTGAATATGGCTCATACTCTTCCTTTTTCAATATTATTGAAGCATTTATC
AGGGTTATTGTCTCATGAGCGGATACATATTTGAATGTATTTAGAAAAATAAACAAATAGGCATGCTAGC
GCAGAAACGTCCTAGAAGATGCCAGGAGGATACTTAGCAGAGAGACAATAAGGCCGGAGCGAAGCCGTTT
TTCCATAGGCTCCGCCCCCCTGACGAACATCACGAAATCTGACGCTCAAATCAGTGGTGGCGAAACCCGA
CAGGACTATAAAGATACCAGGCGTTTCCCCCTGATGGCTCCCTCTTGCGCTCTCCTGTTCCCGTCCTGCG
GCGTCCGTGTTGTGGTGGAGGCTTTACCCAAATCACCACGTCCCGTTCCGTGTAGACAGTTCGCTCCAAG
CTGGGCTGTGTGCAAGAACCCCCCGTTCAGCCCGACTGCTGCGCCTTATCCGGTAACTATCATCTTGAGT
CCAACCCGGAAAGACACGACAAAACGCCACTGGCAGCAGCCATTGGTAACTGAGAATTAGTGGATTTAGA
TATCGAGAGTCTTGAAGTGGTGGCCTAACAGAGGCTACACTGAAAGGACAGTATTTGGTATCTGCGCTCC
ACTAAAGCCAGTTACCAGGTTAAGCAGTTCCCCAACTGACTTAACCTTCGATCAAACCGCCTCCCCAGGC
GGTTTTTTCGTTTACAGAGCAGGAGATTACGACGATCGTAAAAGGATCTCAAGAAGATCCTTTACGGATT
CCCGACACCATCACTCTAGATTTCAGTGCAATTTATCTCTTCAAATGTAGCACCTGAAGTCAGCCCCATA
CGATATAAGTTGTAATTCTCATGTTAGTCATGCCCCGCGCCCACCGGAAGGAGCTGACTGGGTTGAAGGC
TCTCAAGGGCATCGGTCGAGATCCCGGTGCCTAATGAGTGAGCTAACTTACATTAATTGCGTTGCGCTCA
CTGCCCGCTTTCCAGTCGGGAAACCTGTCGTGCCAGCTGCATTAATGAATCGGCCAACGCGCGGGGAGAG
GCGGTTTGCGTATTGGGCGCCAGGGTGGTTTTTCTTTTCACCAGTGAGACGGGCAACAGCTGATTGCCCT
TCACCGCCTGGCCCTGAGAGAGTTGCAGCAAGCGGTCCACGCTGGTTTGCCCCAGCAGGCGAAAATCCTG
TTTGATGGTGGTTAACGGCGGGATATAACATGAGCTGTCTTCGGTATCGTCGTATCCCACTACCGAGATG
TCCGCACCAACGCGCAGCCCGGACTCGGTAATGGCGCGCATTGCGCCCAGCGCCATCTGATCGTTGGCAA
CCAGCATCGCAGTGGGAACGATGCCCTCATTCAGCATTTGCATGGTTTGTTGAAAACCGGACATGGCACT
CCAGTCGCCTTCCCGTTCCGCTATCGGCTGAATTTGATTGCGAGTGAGATATTTATGCCAGCCAGCCAGA
CGCAGACGCGCCGAGACAGAACTTAATGGGCCCGCTAACAGCGCGATTTGCTGGTGACCCAATGCGACCA
GATGCTCCACGCCCAGTCGCGTACCGTCTTCATGGGAGAAAATAATACTGTTGATGGGTGTCTGGTCAGA
GACATCAAGAAATAACGCCGGAACATTAGTGCAGGCAGCTTCCACAGCAATGGCATCCTGGTCATCCAGC
GGATAGTTAATGATCAGCCCACTGACGCGTTGCGCGAGAAGATTGTGCACCGCCGCTTTACAGGCTTCGA
CGCCGCTTCGTTCTACCATCGACACCACCACGCTGGCACCCAGTTGATCGGCGCGAGATTTAATCGCCGC
GACAATTTGCGACGGCGCGTGCAGGGCCAGACTGGAGGTGGCAACGCCAATCAGCAACGACTGTTTGCCC
GCCAGTTGTTGTGCCACGCGGTTGGGAATGTAATTCAGCTCCGCCATCGCCGCTTCCACTTTTTCCCGCG
TTTTCGCAGAAACGTGGCTGGCCTGGTTCACCACGCGGGAAACGGTCTGATAAGAGACACCGGCATACTC
TGCGACATCGTATAACGTTACTGGTTTCACATTCACCACCCTGAATTGACTCTCTTCCGGGCGCTATCAT
GCCATACCGCGAAAGGTTTTGCGCCATTCGATGGTGTCCGGGATCTCGACGCTCTCCCTTATG
Features (pLannotate 1.2.2; 12 found; start..end, strand, type, name):
     34..52      +  promoter       T7 promoter: promoter for bacteriophage T7 RNA polymerase
    151..864     +  CDS            hfriFP: hfriFP is a fluorescent protein published in 2013, derived from Herbaspirillum frisingense.
    874..894     +  CDS            ssrA tag (LVA) (fragment): C-terminal peptide that mediates degradation in bacteria through the ClpXP and ClpAP proteases (McGinness et al., 2006) mutant LVA variant that confers accelerated degradation under some conditions (Andersen et al., 1998)
    973..1020    +  terminator     T7 terminator: transcription terminator for bacteriophage T7 RNA polymerase
   1184..1241    +  promoter       AmpR promoter (fragment): bla
   1250..2065    -  CDS            KanR: aminoglycoside phosphotransferase; aph(3')-Ia; confers resistance to kanamycin in bacteria or G418 (Geneticin®) in eukaryotes
   2066..2157    -  promoter       AmpR promoter: bla
   2175..2810    -  rep_origin     ColA ori: Plasmids containing the ColA origin of replication can be propagated in E. coli cells that contain additional plasmids with compatible origins.
   2895..2959    -  CDS            TcR (fragment): tetracycline efflux protein; tet; confers resistance to tetracycline
   2974..2995    -  protein_bind   CAP binding site: CAP binding activates transcription in the presence of cAMP. E. coli catabolite activator protein
   3008..4090    -  CDS            lacI: lac repressor; lacI; The lac repressor binds to the lac operator to inhibit transcription in E. coli. This inhibition can be relieved by adding lactose or isopropyl-β-D-thiogalactopyranoside (IPTG).
   4091..4168    -  promoter       lacI promoter: lacI
