[The description below was written by a language model from this plasmid's Addgene catalogue record and pLannotate feature annotations shown in this document.]
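Description:
CXCL5 toehold switch sensor is a low-copy bacterial synthetic-biology plasmid of about 4.2 kb built on the pCOLA backbone. It replicates from the ColA origin, which is compatible with other common E. coli origins, and is selected with kanamycin through an aph(3')-Ia resistance gene. The backbone also carries lacI under its own promoter, plus a short tetracycline-resistance remnant and a CAP binding site that appear to be vector leftovers. No lac operator is annotated next to the T7 promoter.

The payload is a single T7-driven transcription unit that ends in a T7 terminator. The roughly 100 nt between the T7 promoter and the reporter coding sequence are unannotated. This is presumably where the toehold switch lies, though the feature tables do not mark it. A toehold switch is an RNA hairpin that sequesters the ribosome binding site and start codon. Translation begins only when a complementary trigger RNA, here CXCL5 mRNA, binds the exposed toehold and unwinds the stem. The catalogue entry gives the output as GFP. The automated annotation labels the 714-nt reporter ORF as hfriFP, which is probably a nearest-match call for a GFP-family sequence rather than a genuine discrepancy. A partial ssrA (LVA) degradation tag follows the ORF and would be expected to speed reporter turnover through ClpXP and ClpAP.

The depositor sequence and the repository-sequenced record differ by one nucleotide in length and carry identical feature sets. The associated publication describes a low-cost, paper-based platform for analysing gut microbiota and host biomarkers, and this plasmid serves as the sensor for the host transcript CXCL5.
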