Addgene plasmid #111907: CXCL5 toehold switch sensor
Purpose: Toehold switch sensor to detect CXCL5 mRNA with GFP output
Depositing lab: James Collins. Depositing organization: Massachusetts Institute of Technology. Publication: A low-cost paper-based synthetic biology platform for analyzing gut microbiota and host biomarkers. Takahashi MK, Tan X, Dy AJ, Braff D, Akana RT, Furuta Y, Donghia N, Ananthakrishnan A, Collins JJ. Nat Commun. 2018 Aug 21;9(1):3347. doi: 10.1038/s41467-018-05864-4. PubMed 30131493.
Backbone
  Vector backbone: pCOLA
  Vector type: Synthetic Biology
Growth in bacteria
  Bacterial resistance: Kanamycin, 50 μg/mL
  Growth temperature: 37°C
  Growth strain: NEB Stable
  Copy number: Low Copy
Gene/Insert
  Gene/Insert name: CXCL5 toehold switch sensor
  Promoter: T7
  Cloning method: Gibson Cloning
  Sequencing primers: 5′ ttcaccaccctgaattgactc
Terms and licenses: Academic/Nonprofit Terms; Industry Terms: Not Available to Industry
How to cite: CXCL5 toehold switch sensor was a gift from James Collins (Addgene plasmid # 111907 ; http://n2t.net/addgene:111907 ; RRID:Addgene_111907)
